Addgene plasmid #235952: pME_G_0_6_024_3C4SF
Purpose: 3' Connector 4 Short Forward in the M2 position used to dictate position for lvl2 assembly
Depositing lab: Tobias Erb. Depositing organization: Max Planck Institute for Terrestrial Microbiology. Publication: A modular high-throughput approach for advancing synthetic biology in the chloroplast of Chlamydomonas. Inckemann RM, Chotel T, Burgis M, Brinkmann CK, Andreas L, Baumann J, Sharma P, Klose M, Barrett J, Ries F, Paczia N, Glatter T, Mackinder LCM, Willmund F, Erb TJ. Nat Plants. 2025 Nov;11(11):2332-2349. doi: 10.1038/s41477-025-02126-2. Epub 2025 Nov 3. PubMed 41184475.
Backbone
  Vector backbone: pME_Cp_UAV_GFP
  Backbone size w/o insert (bp): 2101
  Vector type: Synthetic Biology
Growth in bacteria
  Bacterial resistance: Chloramphenicol, 25 μg/mL
  Growth temperature: 37°C
  Growth strain: DH5alpha
  Copy number: High Copy
Gene/Insert
  Gene/Insert name: 3C4SF
  Species: Synthetic
  Insert size (bp): 19
  Cloning method: Restriction Enzyme; 5′ cloning site BsaI (destroyed during cloning); 3′ cloning site BsaI (destroyed during cloning)
  Sequencing primers: 5′ CGTATCACGAGGCAGAATTTC; 3′ CCTGCATAACGCGAAGTAATC
Terms and licenses: Academic/Nonprofit Terms; Industry Terms: Not Available to Industry
Depositor comments: Please visit https://doi.org/10.1101/2024.05.08.593163 for bioRxiv preprint.
How to cite: pME_G_0_6_024_3C4SF was a gift from Tobias Erb (Addgene plasmid # 235952 ; http://n2t.net/addgene:235952 ; RRID:Addgene_235952)
