[The description below was written by a language model from this plasmid's Addgene catalogue record and pLannotate feature annotations shown in this document.]
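Description:
pME_G_0_6_024_3C4SF is a small (about 2.1 kb) synthetic biology part plasmid from a modular cloning toolkit built for engineering the chloroplast of Chlamydomonas. It is based on the pME_Cp_UAV_GFP backbone, whose name suggests a universal acceptor vector with a GFP dropout, although the record does not spell this out and no GFP feature is annotated in the finished plasmid. The plasmid is propagated in E. coli at high copy number from a ColE1/pUC-type origin. Selection is by chloramphenicol resistance, provided by the cat gene under its native promoter and followed by the lambda t0 terminator.

The payload is a 19 bp synthetic sequence, 3C4SF, described as the 3' Connector 4 Short Forward part occupying the M2 position. It was inserted through BsaI sites that were destroyed during cloning, consistent with Golden Gate-style assembly. The insert is too short to be picked up by the automated annotation. It presumably lies in the gap between the annotated BioBrick prefix and suffix sequences, a region insulated on both sides by bacterial transcription terminators (a his operon terminator and a putative bacterial terminator). It carries no promoter, coding sequence or reporter of its own.

Connector parts of this kind have a structural role rather than an expressed one. According to the record, this one dictates position for level 2 assembly, meaning it helps define where a lower-level assembled unit sits when several units are combined into a multigene construct. The plasmid therefore serves as a library component in hierarchical assembly workflows rather than as a standalone expression or transformation vector.
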