Features (pLannotate 1.2.2; 8 found; start..end, strand, type, name):
    270..327     -  terminator     his operon terminator: This putative transcriptin terminator from the E. coli his operon has a 2-bp deletion introduced during synthesis. Its efficiency has not been determined.
    328..347     -  misc_feature   BioBrick suffix: universal suffix for all parts
    399..420     -  misc_feature   BioBrick prefix: BioBrick prefix for parts that do not start with "ATG"
    423..466     +  terminator     bacterial terminator: putative bacterial transcription terminator
    552..649     +  promoter       cat promoter: promoter of the E. coli cat gene encoding chloramphenicol acetyltransferase
    650..1306    +  CDS            cat: CAT_ECOLX - Experimental evidence at protein level: Swiss-Prot protein existence level 1. This enzyme is an effector of chloramphenicol resistance in bacteria. From Escherichia coli. This protein is used as a marker in many commonly used cloning vectors, such as pACYC184.
   1330..1424    +  terminator     lambda t0 terminator: transcription terminator from phage lambda
   1607..75      +  rep_origin     ori (across the origin): high-copy-number ColE1/pMB1/pBR322/pUC origin of replication
>Addgene plasmid #235952 | pME_G_0_6_024_3C4SF | addgene full sequence | sequence record 471520 | Addgene NGS Result
CCTGTCGGGTTTCGCCACCTCTGACTTGAGCGTCGATTTTTGTGATGCTCGTCAGGGGGGCGGAGCCTGT
GGAAAAACGCCAGCAACGCGGCCTTTTTACGGTTCCTGGCCTTTTGCTGGCCTTTTGCTCACATGTTCTT
TCCTGCGTTATCCCCTGATTCTGTGGATAACCGTATTACCGCCTTTGAGTGAGCTGATACCGCTCGCCGC
AGCCGAACGACCGAGCGCAGCGAGTCAGTGAGCGAGGAAGCCTGCATAACGCGAAGTAATCTTTTCGGTT
TTAAAGAAAAAGGGCAGGGTGGTGACACCTTGCCCTTTTTTGCCGGACTGCAGCGGCCGCTACTAGTCGC
GATGAGTGGTCTCAGTCTCGTCTCCCTTGAGCGCGAGACCACTCATCGCTCTAGAAGCGGCCGCGAATTC
CAGAAATCATCCTTAGCGAAAGCTAAGGATTTTTTTTATCTGAAATTCTGCCTCGTGATACGCCTATTTT
TATAGGTTAATGTCATGATAATAATGGTTTCTTAGACGTCAGGTGGCACTCGAGTTGATCGGGCACGTAA
GAGGTTCCAACTTTCACCATAATGAAATAAGATCACTACCGGGCGTATTTTTTGAGTTATCGAGATTTTC
AGGAGCTAAGGAAGCTAAAATGGAGAAAAAAATCACTGGATATACCACCGTTGATATATCCCAATGGCAT
CGTAAAGAACATTTTGAGGCATTTCAGTCAGTTGCTCAATGTACCTATAACCAGACCGTTCAGCTGGATA
TTACGGCCTTTTTAAAGACCGTAAAGAAAAATAAGCACAAGTTTTATCCGGCCTTTATTCACATTCTTGC
CCGCCTGATGAATGCTCATCCGGAATTTCGTATGGCAATGAAAGACGGTGAGCTGGTGATATGGGATAGT
GTTCACCCTTGTTACACCGTTTTCCATGAGCAAACTGAAACGTTTTCATCACTCTGGAGTGAATACCACG
ACGATTTCCGGCAGTTTCTACACATATATTCGCAAGATGTGGCGTGTTACGGTGAAAACCTGGCCTATTT
CCCTAAAGGGTTTATTGAGAATATGTTTTTCGTATCAGCCAATCCCTGGGTGAGTTTCACCAGTTTTGAT
TTAAACGTGGCCAATATGGACAACTTCTTCGCCCCCGTTTTCACCATGGGCAAATATTATACGCAAGGCG
ACAAGGTGCTGATGCCGCTGGCGATTCAGGTTCATCATGCCGTTTGTGATGGCTTCCATGTCGGCAGAAT
GCTTAATGAATTACAACAGTACTGCGACGAGTGGCAGGGCGGGGCGTAATTTGATATCGAGCTCGCTTGG
ACTCCTGTTGATAGATCCAGTAATGACCTCAGAACTCCATCTGGATTTGTTCAGAACGCTCGGTTGCCGC
CGGGCGTTTTTTATTGGTGAGAATCCAAGCCTCGAGCTGTCAGACCAAGTTTACTCATATATACTTTAGA
TTGATTTAAAACTTCATTTTTAATTTAAAAGGATCTAGGTGAAGATCCTTTTTGATAATCTCATGACCAA
AATCCCTTAACGTGAGTTTTCGTTCCACTGAGCGTCAGACCCCGTAGAAAAGATCAAAGGATCTTCTTGA
GATCCTTTTTTTCTGCGCGTAATCTGCTGCTTGCAAACAAAAAAACCACCGCTACCAGCGGTGGTTTGTT
TGCCGGATCAAGAGCTACCAACTCTTTTTCCGAAGGTAACTGGCTTCAGCAGAGCGCAGATACCAAATAC
TGTTCTTCTAGTGTAGCCGTAGTTAGGCCACCACTTCAAGAACTCTGTAGCACCGCCTACATACCTCGCT
CTGCTAATCCTGTTACCAGTGGCTGCTGCCAGTGGCGATAAGTCGTGTCTTACCGGGTTGGACTCAAGAC
GATAGTTACCGGATAAGGCGCAGCGGTCGGGCTGAACGGGGGGTTCGTGCACACAGCCCAGCTTGGAGCG
AACGACCTACACCGAACTGAGATACCTACAGCGTGAGCTATGAGAAAGCGCCACGCTTCCCGAAGGGAGA
AAGGCGGACAGGTATCCGGTAAGCGGCAGGGTCGGAACAGGAGAGCGCACGAGGGAGCTTCCAGGGGGAA
ACGCCTGGTATCTTTATAGT
